>Addgene plasmid #106809 | gh139 | addgene full sequence | sequence record 221335 | Addgene Assembled Full Sequence
CTAAATTGTAAGCGTTAATATTTTGTTAAAATTCGCGTTAAATTTTTGTTAAATCAGCTCATTTTTTAAC
CAATAGGCCGAAATCGGCAAAATCCCTTATAAATCAAAAGAATAGACCGAGATAGGGTTGAGTGGCCGCT
ACAGGGCGCTCCCATTCGCCATTCAGGCTGCGCAACTGTTGGGAAGGGCGTTTCGGTGCGGGCCTCTTCG
CTATTACGCCAGCTGGCGAAAGGGGGATGTGCTGCAAGGCGATTAAGTTGGGTAACGCCAGGGTTTTCCC
AGTCACGACGTTGTAAAACGACGGCCAGTGAGCGCGACGTAATACGACTCACTATAGGGCGAATTGGCGG
AAGGCCGTCAAGGCCACGTGTCTTGTCCAGAGCTCGATATCGAATTCGAGGGCCTATTTCCCATGATTCC
TTCATATTTGCATATACGATACAAGGCTGTTAGAGAGATAATTGGAATTAATTTGACTGTAAACACAAAG
ATATTAGTACAAAATACGTGACGTAGAAAGTAATAATTTCTTGGGTAGTTTGCAGTTTTAAAATTATGTT
TTAAAATGGACTATCATATGCTTACCGTAACTTGAAAGTATTTCGATTTCTTGGCTTTATATATCTTGTG
GAAAGGACGAAACACCGGTGGGGAACGAGCTGTGCGGTTTTAGAGCTAGAAATAGCAAGTTAAAATAAGG
CTAGTCCGTTATCAACTTGAAAAAGTGGCACCGAGTCGGTGCTTTTTTTGGTACCTGGAGCACAAGACTG
GCCTCATGGGCCTTCCGCTCACTGCCCGCTTTCCAGTCGGGAAACCTGTCGTGCCAGCTGCATTAACATG
GTCATAGCTGTTTCCTTGCGTATTGGGCGCTCTCCGCTTCCTCGCTCACTGACTCGCTGCGCTCGGTCGT
TCGGGTAAAGCCTGGGGTGCCTAATGAGCAAAAGGCCAGCAAAAGGCCAGGAACCGTAAAAAGGCCGCGT
TGCTGGCGTTTTTCCATAGGCTCCGCCCCCCTGACGAGCATCACAAAAATCGACGCTCAAGTCAGAGGTG
GCGAAACCCGACAGGACTATAAAGATACCAGGCGTTTCCCCCTGGAAGCTCCCTCGTGCGCTCTCCTGTT
CCGACCCTGCCGCTTACCGGATACCTGTCCGCCTTTCTCCCTTCGGGAAGCGTGGCGCTTTCTCATAGCT
CACGCTGTAGGTATCTCAGTTCGGTGTAGGTCGTTCGCTCCAAGCTGGGCTGTGTGCACGAACCCCCCGT
TCAGCCCGACCGCTGCGCCTTATCCGGTAACTATCGTCTTGAGTCCAACCCGGTAAGACACGACTTATCG
CCACTGGCAGCAGCCACTGGTAACAGGATTAGCAGAGCGAGGTATGTAGGCGGTGCTACAGAGTTCTTGA
AGTGGTGGCCTAACTACGGCTACACTAGAAGAACAGTATTTGGTATCTGCGCTCTGCTGAAGCCAGTTAC
CTTCGGAAAAAGAGTTGGTAGCTCTTGATCCGGCAAACAAACCACCGCTGGTAGCGGTGGTTTTTTTGTT
TGCAAGCAGCAGATTACGCGCAGAAAAAAAGGATCTCAAGAAGATCCTTTGATCTTTTCTACGGGGTCTG
ACGCTCAGTGGAACGAAAACTCACGTTAAGGGATTTTGGTCATGAGATTATCAAAAAGGATCTTCACCTA
GATCCTTTTAAATTAAAAATGAAGTTTTAAATCAATCTAAAGTATATATGAGTAAACTTGGTCTGACAGT
TACCAATGCTTAATCAGTGAGGCACCTATCTCAGCGATCTGTCTATTTCGTTCATCCATAGTTGCCTGAC
TCCCCGTCGTGTAGATAACTACGATACGGGAGGGCTTACCATCTGGCCCCAGTGCTGCAATGATACCGCG
AGAACCACGCTCACCGGCTCCAGATTTATCAGCAATAAACCAGCCAGCCGGAAGGGCCGAGCGCAGAAGT
GGTCCTGCAACTTTATCCGCCTCCATCCAGTCTATTAATTGTTGCCGGGAAGCTAGAGTAAGTAGTTCGC
CAGTTAATAGTTTGCGCAACGTTGTTGCCATTGCTACAGGCATCGTGGTGTCACGCTCGTCGTTTGGTAT
GGCTTCATTCAGCTCCGGTTCCCAACGATCAAGGCGAGTTACATGATCCCCCATGTTGTGCAAAAAAGCG
GTTAGCTCCTTCGGTCCTCCGATCGTTGTCAGAAGTAAGTTGGCCGCAGTGTTATCACTCATGGTTATGG
CAGCACTGCATAATTCTCTTACTGTCATGCCATCCGTAAGATGCTTTTCTGTGACTGGTGAGTACTCAAC
CAAGTCATTCTGAGAATAGTGTATGCGGCGACCGAGTTGCTCTTGCCCGGCGTCAATACGGGATAATACC
GCGCCACATAGCAGAACTTTAAAAGTGCTCATCATTGGAAAACGTTCTTCGGGGCGAAAACTCTCAAGGA
TCTTACCGCTGTTGAGATCCAGTTCGATGTAACCCACTCGTGCACCCAACTGATCTTCAGCATCTTTTAC
TTTCACCAGCGTTTCTGGGTGAGCAAAAACAGGAAGGCAAAATGCCGCAAAAAAGGGAATAAGGGCGACA
CGGAAATGTTGAATACTCATACTCTTCCTTTTTCAATATTATTGAAGCATTTATCAGGGTTATTGTCTCA
TGAGCGGATACATATTTGAATGTATTTAGAAAAATAAACAAATAGGGGTTCCGCGCACATTTCCCCGAAA
AGTGCCAC
Features (pLannotate 1.2.2; 10 found; start..end, strand, type, name):
      3..134     -  rep_origin     M13 ori (fragment): M13 bacteriophage origin of replication; arrow indicates direction of (+) strand synthesis
    155..311     -  CDS            lacZα (fragment): LacZα fragment of β-galactosidase; lacZ fragment
    320..338     +  promoter       T7 promoter: promoter for bacteriophage T7 RNA polymerase
    398..638     +  promoter       U6 promoter: RNA polymerase III promoter for human U6 snRNA
    667..742     +  misc_RNA       gRNA scaffold: guide RNA scaffold for the Streptococcus pyogenes CRISPR/Cas9 system
    789..836     -  CDS            lacI (fragment): lac repressor; lacI; The lac repressor binds to the lac operator to inhibit transcription in E. coli. This inhibition can be relieved by adding lactose or isopropyl-β-D-thiogalactopyranoside (IPTG).
    873..913     -  rep_origin     RSF ori (fragment): Plasmids containing the RSF 1030 origin of replication can be propagated in E. coli cells that contain additional plasmids with compatible origins.
    991..1579    -  rep_origin     ori: high-copy-number ColE1/pMB1/pBR322/pUC origin of replication
   1750..2610    -  CDS            AmpR: β-lactamase; bla; confers resistance to ampicillin, carbenicillin, and related antibiotics
   2611..2715    -  promoter       AmpR promoter: bla
