[The description below was written by a language model from this plasmid's Addgene catalogue record and pLannotate feature annotations shown in this document.]
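Description:
gh139 is a small (about 2.7 kb) mammalian guide RNA expression plasmid built on the EPB104 backbone, carrying a single gRNA directed against human EXTL3, an exostosin-like glycosyltransferase gene. It belongs to a validated gRNA collection designed for CRISPR/Cas9 targeting of the human glycosyltransferase genes. In bacteria it is maintained as a high-copy plasmid through a ColE1/pUC-type origin and selected with ampicillin via the β-lactamase gene and its native promoter.

The functional cassette consists of the human U6 promoter, an RNA polymerase III promoter suited to producing short, uncapped transcripts, followed by a short gap that accommodates the 20-nucleotide EXTL3 protospacer and then the Streptococcus pyogenes Cas9 gRNA scaffold. Transcription therefore yields a complete single guide RNA that directs SpCas9 to the EXTL3 locus. The plasmid encodes no Cas9, no fluorescent reporter and no mammalian selection marker, so the nuclease must be supplied separately, for example from a co-transfected plasmid, and any enrichment of transfected cells depends on that partner construct. A T7 promoter lies upstream of the U6 cassette and corresponds to the region used for sequence verification of the insert.

The remaining annotations (partial M13 origin, lacZα, lacI and RSF origin fragments) are short remnants of the cloning vector lineage and are unlikely to be functional. The insert was introduced by restriction cloning, though the record does not identify the sites used. Typical use is transient delivery into human cells together with Cas9 to generate EXTL3 knockouts for studying glycosylation.
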