Addgene plasmid #106809: gh139
Purpose: expression of gRNA targeting EXTL3
Depositing lab: Eric-Paul Bennett. Publication: A validated gRNA library for CRISPR/Cas9 targeting of the human glycosyltransferase genome. Narimatsu Y, Joshi HJ, Zhang Y, Gomes C, Chen YH, Lorenzetti F, Furukawa S, Schjoldager K, Hansen L, Clausen H, Bennett EP, Wandall HH. Glycobiology. 2018 Jan 5. pii: 4791732. doi: 10.1093/glycob/cwx101. PubMed 29315387.
Backbone
  Vector backbone: EPB104
  Backbone manufacturer: Eric-Paul Bennett (Addgene plasmid # 68369)
  Backbone size w/o insert (bp): 2376
  Vector type: Mammalian Expression
Growth in bacteria
  Bacterial resistance: Ampicillin, 100 μg/mL
  Growth temperature: 37°C
  Growth strain: DH5alpha
  Copy number: High Copy
Gene/Insert
  Gene/Insert name: EXTL3
  gRNA/shRNA sequence: GGTGGGGAACGAGCTGTGCG
  Species: H. sapiens (human)
  Entrez Gene: EXTL3 (a.k.a. REG, RPR, BOTV, REGR, EXTR1, KIAA0519, DKFZp686C2342)
  Cloning method: Restriction Enzyme; 5′ cloning site unknown (unknown if destroyed); 3′ cloning site unknown (unknown if destroyed)
  Sequencing primers: 5′ T7NP
Terms and licenses: Academic/Nonprofit Terms; Industry Terms: Not Available to Industry
How to cite: gh139 was a gift from Eric-Paul Bennett (Addgene plasmid # 106809 ; http://n2t.net/addgene:106809 ; RRID:Addgene_106809)
