>Addgene plasmid #106809 | gh139 | addgene partial sequence | sequence record 221336 | hU6-F 5'-GAGGGCCTATTTCCCATGATT-3'
GGAATTAATTTGACTGTAAACACAAAGATATTAGTACAAAATACGTGACGTAGAAAGTAATAATTTCTTG
GGTAGTTTGCAGTTTTAAAATTATGTTTTAAAATGGACTATCATATGCTTACCGTAACTTGAAAGTATTT
CGATTTCTTGGCTTTATATATCTTGTGGAAAGGACGAAACACCGGTGGGGAACGAGCTGTGCGGTTTTAG
AGCTAGAAATAGCAAGTTAAAATAAGGCTAGTCCGTTATCAACTTGAAAAAGTGGCACCGAGTCGGTGCT
TTTTTTGGTACCTGGAGCACAAGACTGGCCTCATGGGCCTTCCGCTCACTGCCCGCTTTCCAGTCGGGAA
ACCTGTCGTGCCAGCTGCATTAACATGGTCATAGCTGTTTCCTTGCGTATTGGGCGCTCTCCGCTTCCTC
GCTCACTGACTCGCTGCGCTCGGTCGTTCGGGTAAAGCCTGGGGTGCCTAATGAGCAAAAGGCCAGCAAA
AGGCCAGGAACCGTAAAAAGGCCGCGTTGCTGGCGTTTTTCCATAGGCTCCGCCCCCCTGACGAGCATCA
CAAAAATCGACGCTCAAGTCAGAGGTGGCGAAACCCGACAGGACTATAAAGATACCAGGCGTTTCCCCCT
GGAAGCTCCCTCGTGCGCTCTCCTGTTCCGACCCTGCCGCTTACCGGATACCTGTCCGCCTTTCTCCCTT
CGGGAAGCGTGGCGCTTTCTCATAGCTCACGCTGTAGGTATCTCAGTTCGGTGTAGGTCGTTCGCTCCAA
GCTGGGCTGTGTGCACGAACCCCCCGTTCAGCCCGACCGCTGCGCCTTATCCGGTAACTATCGTCTTGAG
TCCAACCCGGTAAGACACGACTTATCGCCACTGGCAGCAGCCACTGGTAACAGGATTAGCAGA
